>Addgene plasmid #103777 | cyto-YFP-FKBPx5 | addgene full sequence | sequence record 203212 | Addgene NGS Result
TAGTTATTAATAGTAATCAATTACGGGGTCATTAGTTCATAGCCCATATATGGAGTTCCGCGTTACATAA
CTTACGGTAAATGGCCCGCCTGGCTGACCGCCCAACGACCCCCGCCCATTGACGTCAATAATGACGTATG
TTCCCATAGTAACGCCAATAGGGACTTTCCATTGACGTCAATGGGTGGAGTATTTACGGTAAACTGCCCA
CTTGGCAGTACATCAAGTGTATCATATGCCAAGTACGCCCCCTATTGACGTCAATGACGGTAAATGGCCC
GCCTGGCATTATGCCCAGTACATGACCTTATGGGACTTTCCTACTTGGCAGTACATCTACGTATTAGTCA
TCGCTATTACCATGGTGATGCGGTTTTGGCAGTACATCAATGGGCGTGGATAGCGGTTTGACTCACGGGG
ATTTCCAAGTCTCCACCCCATTGACGTCAATGGGAGTTTGTTTTGGCACCAAAATCAACGGGACTTTCCA
AAATGTCGTAACAACTCCGCCCCATTGACGCAAATGGGCGGTAGGCGTGTACGGTGGGAGGTCTATATAA
GCAGAGCTGGTTTAGTGAACCGTCAGATCCGCTAGCGCCACCATGAACCTGGTGGACCTCCAAAAGAAGC
TGGAGGAGCTGGAGCTGGACGAGCAGCAGGGACCGGTCGCCACCATGGTGAGCAAGGGCGAGGAGCTGTT
CACCGGGGTGGTGCCCATCCTGGTCGAGCTGGACGGCGACGTAAACGGCCACAAGTTCAGCGTGTCCGGC
GAGGGCGAGGGCGATGCCACCTACGGCAAGCTGACCCTGAAGTTCATCTGCACCACCGGCAAGCTGCCCG
TGCCCTGGCCCACCCTCGTGACCACCTTCGGCTACGGCCTGCAGTGCTTCGCCCGCTACCCCGACCACAT
GAAGCAGCACGACTTCTTCAAGTCCGCCATGCCCGAAGGCTACGTCCAGGAGCGCACCATCTTCTTCAAG
GACGACGGCAACTACAAGACCCGCGCCGAGGTGAAGTTCGAGGGCGACACCCTGGTGAACCGCATCGAGC
TGAAGGGCATCGACTTCAAGGAGGACGGCAACATCCTGGGGCACAAGCTGGAGTACAACTACAACAGCCA
CAACGTCTATATCATGGCCGACAAGCAGAAGAACGGCATCAAGGTGAACTTCAAGATCCGCCACAACATC
GAGGACGGCAGCGTGCAGCTCGCCGACCACTACCAGCAGAACACCCCCATCGGCGACGGCCCCGTGCTGC
TGCCCGACAACCACTACCTGAGCTACCAGTCCGCCCTGAGCAAAGACCCCAACGAGAAGCGCGATCACAT
GGTCCTGCTGGAGTTCGTGACCGCCGCCGGGATCACTCTCGGCATGGACGAGCTGTACAAGAGTGCTGGT
GGTGGAGTGCAGGTGGAAACCATCTCCCCAGGAGACGGGCGCACCTTCCCCAAGCGCGGCCAGACCTGCG
TGGTGCACTACACCGGGATGCTTGAAGATGGAAAGAAATTTGATTCCTCCCGGGACAGAAACAAGCCCTT
TAAGTTTATGCTAGGCAAGCAGGAGGTGATCCGAGGCTGGGAAGAAGGGGTTGCCCAGATGAGTGTGGGT
CAGAGAGCCAAACTGACTATATCTCCAGATTATGCCTATGGTGCCACTGGGCACCCAGGCATCATCCCAC
CACATGCCACTCTCGTCTTCGATGTGGAGCTTCTAAAACTGGAAAGTGCTGGTGGTAGTGCTGGTGGTAG
TGCTGGTGGTAGTGCTGGTGGTAGTGCTGGTGGTCCTCGAGCTAGTGCTGGTGGTAGTGCTGGTGGTAGT
GCTGGTGGTGGAGTGCAGGTGGAAACCATCTCCCCAGGAGACGGGCGCACCTTCCCCAAGCGCGGCCAGA
CCTGCGTGGTGCACTACACCGGGATGCTTGAAGATGGAAAGAAATTTGATTCCTCCCGGGACAGAAACAA
GCCCTTTAAGTTTATGCTAGGCAAGCAGGAGGTGATCCGAGGCTGGGAAGAAGGGGTTGCCCAGATGAGT
GTGGGTCAGAGAGCCAAACTGACTATATCTCCAGATTATGCCTATGGTGCCACTGGGCACCCAGGCATCA
TCCCACCACATGCCACTCTCGTCTTCGATGTGGAGCTTCTAAAACTGGAAAAGCTTAGTGCTGGTGGTAG
TGCTGGTGGTGGAGTGCAGGTGGAAACCATCTCCCCAGGAGACGGGCGCACCTTCCCCAAGCGCGGCCAG
ACCTGCGTGGTGCACTACACCGGGATGCTTGAAGATGGAAAGAAATTTGATTCCTCCCGGGACAGAAACA
AGCCCTTTAAGTTTATGCTAGGCAAGCAGGAGGTGATCCGAGGCTGGGAAGAAGGGGTTGCCCAGATGAG
TGTGGGTCAGAGAGCCAAACTGACTATATCTCCAGATTATGCCTATGGTGCCACTGGGCACCCAGGCATC
ATCCCACCACATGCCACTCTCGTCTTCGATGTGGAGCTTCTAAAACTGGAAGAATTCAGTGCTGGTGGTA
GTGCTGGTGGTAGTGCTGGTGGTGGAGTGCAGGTGGAAACCATCTCCCCAGGAGACGGGCGCACCTTCCC
CAAGCGCGGCCAGACCTGCGTGGTGCACTACACCGGGATGCTTGAAGATGGAAAGAAATTTGATTCCTCC
CGGGACAGAAACAAGCCCTTTAAGTTTATGCTAGGCAAGCAGGAGGTGATCCGAGGCTGGGAAGAAGGGG
TTGCCCAGATGAGTGTGGGTCAGAGAGCCAAACTGACTATATCTCCAGATTATGCCTATGGTGCCACTGG
GCACCCAGGCATCATCCCACCACATGCCACTCTCGTCTTCGATGTGGAGCTTCTAAAACTGGAAGTCGAC
AGTGCTGGTGGTAGTGCTGGTGGTAGTGCTGGTGGTGGAGTGCAGGTGGAAACCATCTCCCCAGGAGACG
GGCGCACCTTCCCCAAGCGCGGCCAGACCTGCGTGGTGCACTACACCGGGATGCTTGAAGATGGAAAGAA
ATTTGATTCCTCCCGGGACAGAAACAAGCCCTTTAAGTTTATGCTAGGCAAGCAGGAGGTGATCCGAGGC
TGGGAAGAAGGGGTTGCCCAGATGAGTGTGGGTCAGAGAGCCAAACTGACTATATCTCCAGATTATGCCT
ATGGTGCCACTGGGCACCCAGGCATCATCCCACCACATGCCACTCTCGTCTTCGATGTGGAGCTTCTAAA
ACTGGAACCGCGGGCCCGGGATCCACCGGATCTAGATAACTGATCATAATCAGCCATACCACATTTGTAG
AGGTTTTACTTGCTTTAAAAAACCTCCCACACCTCCCCCTGAACCTGAAACATAAAATGAATGCAATTGT
TGTTGTTAACTTGTTTATTGCAGCTTATAATGGTTACAAATAAAGCAATAGCATCACAAATTTCACAAAT
AAAGCATTTTTTTCACTGCATTCTAGTTGTGGTTTGTCCAAACTCATCAATGTATCTTAAGGCGTAAATT
GTAAGCGTTAATATTTTGTTAAAATTCGCGTTAAATTTTTGTTAAATCAGCTCATTTTTTAACCAATAGG
CCGAAATCGGCAAAATCCCTTATAAATCAAAAGAATAGACCGAGATAGGGT
[37 nt withheld, positions 3622-3658]
AAAGAACGTGGACTCCAACGTCAAAGG
[49 nt withheld, positions 3686-3734]
T
[91 nt withheld, positions 3736-3826]
G
[124 nt withheld, positions 3828-3951]
CAGGTGGCACTTTTCGGGGAAATGTGCGCGGAACCCCTATTTGTTTATTTTTCTAAATACATTCAAATAT
GTATCCGCTCATGAGACAATAACCCTGATAAATGCTTCAATAATATTGAAAAAGGAAGAGTCCTGAGGCG
GAAAGAACCAGCTGTGGAATGTGTGTCAGTTAGGGTGTGGAAAGTCCCCAGGCTCCCCAGCAGGCAGAAG
TATGCAAAGCATGCATCTCAATTAGTCAGCAACCAGGTGTGGAAAGTCCCCAGGCTCCCCAGCAGGCAGA
AGTATGCAAAGCATGCATCTCAATTAGTCAGCAACCATAGTCCCGCCCCTAACTCCGCCCATCCCGCCCC
TAACTCCGCCCAGTTCCGCCCATTCTCCGCCCCATGGCTGACTAATTTTTTTTATTTATGCAGAGGCCGA
GGCCGCCTCGGCCTCTGAGCTATTCCAGAAGTAGTGAGGAGGCTTTTTTGGAGGCCTAGGCTTTTGCAAA
GATCGATCAAGAGACAGGATGAGGATCGTTTCGCATGATTGAACAAGATGGATTGCACGCAGGTTCTCCG
GCCGCTTGGGTGGAGAGGCTATTCGGCTATGACTGGGCACAACAGACAATCGGCTGCTCTGATGCCGCCG
TGTTCCGGCTGTCAGCGCAGGGGCGCCCGGTTCTTTTTGTCAAGACCGACCTGTCCGGTGCCCTGAATGA
ACTGCAAGACGAGGCAGCGCGGCTATCGTGGCTGGCCACGACGGGCGTTCCTTGCGCAGCTGTGCTCGAC
GTTGTCACTGAAGCGGGAAGGGACTGGCTGCTATTGGGCGAAGTGCCGGGGCAGGATCTCCTGTCATCTC
ACCTTGCTCCTGCCGAGAAAGTATCCATCATGGCTGATGCAATGCGGCGGCTGCATACGCTTGATCCGGC
TACCTGCCCATTCGACCACCAAGCGAAACATCGCATCGAGCGAGCACGTACTCGGATGGAAGCCGGTCTT
GTCGATCAGGATGATCTGGACGAAGAGCATCAGGGGCTCGCGCCAGCCGAACTGTTCGCCAGGCTCAAGG
CGAGCATGCCCGACGGCGAGGATCTCGTCGTGACCCATGGCGATGCCTGCTTGCCGAATATCATGGTGGA
AAATGGCCGCTTTTCTGGATTCATCGACTGTGGCCGGCTGGGTGTGGCGGACCGCTATCAGGACATAGCG
TTGGCTACCCGTGATATTGCTGAAGAGCTTGGCGGCGAATGGGCTGACCGCTTCCTCGTGCTTTACGGTA
TCGCCGCTCCCGATTCGCAGCGCATCGCCTTCTATCGCCTTCTTGACGAGTTCTTCTGAGCGGGACTCTG
GGGTTCGAAATGACCGACCAAGCGACGCCCAACCTGCCATCACGAGATTTCGATTCCACCGCCGCCTTCT
ATGAAAGGTTGGGCTTCGGAATCGTTTTCCGGGACGCCGGCTGGATGATCCTCCAGCGCGGGGATCTCAT
GCTGGAGTTCTTCGCCCACCCTAGGGGGAGGCTAACTGAAACACGGAAGGAGACAATACCGGAAGGAACC
CGCGCTATGACGGCAATAAAAAGACAGAATAAAACGCACGGTGTTGGGTCGTTTGTTCATAAACGCGGGG
TTCGGTCCCAGGGCTGGCACTCTGTCGATACCCCACCGAGACCCCATTGGGGCCAATACGCCCGCGTTTC
TTCCTTTTCCCCACCCCACCCCCCAAGTTCGGGTGAAGGCCCAGGGCTCGCAGCCAACGTCGGGGCGGCA
GGCCCTGCCATAGCCTCAGGTTACTCATATATACTTTAGATTGATTTAAAACTTCATTTTTAATTTAAAA
GGATCTAGGTGAAGATCCTTTTTGATAATCTCATGACCAAAATCCCTTAACGTGAGTTTTCGTTCCACTG
AGCGTCAGACCCCGTAGAAAAGATCAAAGGATCTTCTTGAGATCCTTTTTTTCTGCGCGTAATCTGCTGC
TTGCAAACAAAAAAACCACCGCTACCAGCGGTGGTTTGTTTGCCGGATCAAGAGCTACCAACTCTTTTTC
CGAAGGTAACTGGCTTCAGCAGAGCGCAGATACCAAATACTGTCCTTCTAGTGTAGCCGTAGTTAGGCCA
CCACTTCAAGAACTCTGTAGCACCGCCTACATACCTCGCTCTGCTAATCCTGTTACCAGTGGCTGCTGCC
AGTGGCGATAAGTCGTGTCTTACCGGGTTGGACTCAAGACGATAGTTACCGGATAAGGCGCAGCGGTCGG
GCTGAACGGGGGGTTCGTGCACACAGCCCAGCTTGGAGCGAACGACCTACACCGAACTGAGATACCTACA
GCGTGAGCTATGAGAAAGCGCCACGCTTCCCGAAGGGAGAAAGGCGGACAGGTATCCGGTAAGCGGCAGG
GTCGGAACAGGAGAGCGCACGAGGGAGCTTCCAGGGGGAAACGCCTGGTATCTTTATAGTCCTGTCGGGT
TTCGCCACCTCTGACTTGAGCGTCGATTTTTGTGATGCTCGTCAGGGGGGCGGAGCCTATGGAAAAACGC
CAGCAACGCGGCCTTTTTACGGTTCCTGGCCTTTTGCTGGCCTTTTGCTCACATGTTCTTTCCTGCGTTA
TCCCCTGATTCTGTGGATAACCGTATTACCGCCATGCAT
Features (pLannotate 1.2.2; 20 found; start..end, strand, type, name):
     61..364     +  enhancer       CMV enhancer: human cytomegalovirus immediate early enhancer
    365..568     +  promoter       CMV promoter: human cytomegalovirus (CMV) immediate early promoter
    594..659     +  CDS            MAP2K2 (fragment): MP2K2_CHICK - Also known as MEK2, MKK2, PRKMK2. Experimental evidence at transcript level: Swiss-Prot protein existence level 2. Catalyzes the concomitant phosphorylation of a threonine and a tyrosine residue in a Thr-Glu-Tyr sequence located in MAP kinases. Activates the ERK1 and ERK2 MAP kinases (By similarity). From Gallus gallus (Chicken).
    675..1391    +  CDS            EYFP: EYFP is a basic (constitutively fluorescent) green/yellow fluorescent protein published in 1996, derived from Aequorea victoria. It is reported to be a very rapidly-maturing weak dimer with high acid sensitivity.
   1404..1724    +  CDS            DmrB: F36V mutant of FK506-binding protein FKBP12 binds synthetic ligands that do not bind wild-type FKBP
   1830..2150    +  CDS            DmrB: F36V mutant of FK506-binding protein FKBP12 binds synthetic ligands that do not bind wild-type FKBP
   2181..2501    +  CDS            DmrB: F36V mutant of FK506-binding protein FKBP12 binds synthetic ligands that do not bind wild-type FKBP
   2544..2864    +  CDS            DmrB: F36V mutant of FK506-binding protein FKBP12 binds synthetic ligands that do not bind wild-type FKBP
   2907..3227    +  CDS            DmrB: F36V mutant of FK506-binding protein FKBP12 binds synthetic ligands that do not bind wild-type FKBP
   3227..3249    +  misc_feature   MCS (fragment): multiple cloning site
   3261..3345    +  CDS            large T antigen (fragment): large T antigen from SV40 (simian virus 40)
   3368..3489    +  polyA_signal   SV40 poly(A) signal: SV40 polyadenylation signal
   3523..3951    -  rep_origin     f1 ori (sequence partly withheld): f1 bacteriophage origin of replication; arrow indicates direction of (+) strand synthesis
   3978..4082    +  promoter       AmpR promoter: bla
   4084..4441    +  promoter       SV40 promoter: SV40 enhancer and early promoter
   4476..5270    +  CDS            NeoR/KanR: aminoglycoside phosphotransferase from Tn5; aph(3')-II (or nptII); confers resistance to neomycin, kanamycin, and G418 (Geneticin®)
   5291..5443    +  CDS            ble (fragment): BLE_KLEPN - Experimental evidence at protein level: Swiss-Prot protein existence level 1. Binding protein with a strong affinity to the bleomycin family of antibiotics. Binds to CL990; an antimitotic-antibiotic compound. From Klebsiella pneumoniae.
   5502..5549    +  polyA_signal   HSV TK poly(A) signal: herpes simplex virus thymidine kinase polyadenylation signal (Cole and Stacy, 1985)
   5640..5656    -  polyA_signal   bGH poly(A) signal (fragment): bovine growth hormone polyadenylation signal
   5878..6466    +  rep_origin     ori: high-copy-number ColE1/pMB1/pBR322/pUC origin of replication
