[The description below was written by a language model from this plasmid's Addgene catalogue record and pLannotate feature annotations shown in this document.]
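Description:
cyto-YFP-FKBPx5 is a 6,580 bp mammalian expression plasmid built on the Clontech pEYFP-C1 backbone. It replicates in E. coli from a high-copy ColE1/pUC-type origin and also carries an f1 phage origin. A single NeoR/KanR (Tn5 aminoglycoside phosphotransferase) gene provides both selections. In bacteria it is driven by the bla promoter and confers kanamycin resistance. In mammalian cells it is driven by the SV40 enhancer/early promoter, terminated by the HSV TK polyadenylation signal, and confers G418 resistance.

The payload is a synthetic fusion protein expressed from the CMV immediate-early enhancer and promoter and terminated by the SV40 poly(A) signal. The open reading frame begins with a short fragment annotated as matching MAP2K2 (MEK2). This fragment most likely corresponds to the nuclear exclusion sequence mentioned in the record and would account for the "cyto" prefix, keeping the protein in the cytoplasm. It is followed by EYFP as the fluorescent reporter and then five tandem FKBP12-derived domains separated by short linkers. The annotation software labels these repeats as DmrB, the F36V variant of FKBP. The catalogue entry simply calls them FKBP, so the record does not settle which allele is present. Short hits to the SV40 large T antigen, ble and the bGH poly(A) signal appear to be fragmentary backbone matches rather than functional elements.

The plasmid is described as one component of the iPOLYMER system, used for intracellular production of hydrogels and synthetic RNA granules through multivalent molecular interactions. The pentavalent FKBP array serves as a multivalent scaffold, presumably crosslinked to a complementary multivalent partner by a chemical dimerizer, although neither the partner nor the inducer is named in the record. YFP fluorescence allows the resulting cytoplasmic assemblies to be imaged in live cells.
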