Addgene plasmid #103777: cyto-YFP-FKBPx5
Purpose: expression of iPOLYMER component in mammalian cells; has nuclear exclusion sequence
Depositing lab: Takanari Inoue. Depositing organization: Johns Hopkins University and School of Medicine. Publication: Intracellular production of hydrogels and synthetic RNA granules by multivalent molecular interactions. Nakamura H, Lee AA, Afshar AS, Watanabe S, Rho E, Razavi S, Suarez A, Lin YC, Tanigawa M, Huang B, DeRose R, Bobb D, Hong W, Gabelli SB, Goutsias J, Inoue T. Nat Mater. 2017 Nov 6. pii: nmat5006. doi: 10.1038/nmat5006. PubMed 29115293.
Backbone
  Vector backbone: pEYFP-C1
  Backbone manufacturer: Clontech
  Backbone size w/o insert (bp): 4700
  Total vector size (bp): 6580
  Vector type: Mammalian Expression
  Selectable markers: Neomycin (select with G418)
Growth in bacteria
  Bacterial resistance: Kanamycin, 50 μg/mL
  Growth temperature: 37°C
  Growth strain: DH5alpha
  Copy number: Unknown
Gene/Insert
  Gene/Insert name: cyto-YFP-FKBPx5
  Species: Synthetic
  Promoter: CMV
  Cloning method: Restriction Enzyme; 5′ cloning site NheI (not destroyed); 3′ cloning site AgeI (not destroyed)
  Sequencing primers: 5′ GGAGGTCTATATAAGCAGAGC
Terms and licenses: Academic/Nonprofit Terms; Industry Terms: Not Available to Industry
How to cite: cyto-YFP-FKBPx5 was a gift from Takanari Inoue (Addgene plasmid # 103777 ; http://n2t.net/addgene:103777 ; RRID:Addgene_103777)
